Addgene plasmid #240534: pLenti-CMV-PEmax-P2A-EGFP
Purpose: For lentiviral expression of PEmax with EGFP
Depositing lab: Wensheng Wei. Depositing organization: Peking University. Publication: Prime editor-based high-throughput screening reveals functional synonymous mutations in human cells. Niu X, Tang W, Liu Y, Mo B, Yu Y, Liu Y, Wei W. Nat Biotechnol. 2025 Jun 24. doi: 10.1038/s41587-025-02710-z. PubMed 40555761.
Backbone
  Vector backbone: pLenti
  Vector type: Mammalian Expression, Lentiviral, CRISPR
  Selectable markers: EGFP
Growth in bacteria
  Bacterial resistance: Ampicillin, 100 μg/mL
  Growth temperature: 37°C
  Growth strain: NEB Stable
  Growth instructions: No
  Copy number: High Copy
Gene/Insert
  Gene/Insert name: PEmax-P2A-EGFP
Terms and licenses: Academic/Nonprofit Terms; Industry Terms: Not Available to Industry
Depositor comments: Please visit https://doi.org/10.1101/2024.06.16.599253 for the bioRxiv preprint.
How to cite: pLenti-CMV-PEmax-P2A-EGFP was a gift from Wensheng Wei (Addgene plasmid # 240534 ; http://n2t.net/addgene:240534 ; RRID:Addgene_240534)
