[The description below was written by a language model from this plasmid's Addgene catalogue record and pLannotate feature annotations shown in this document.]
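Description:
pLenti-CMV-PEmax-P2A-EGFP is a third-generation-style, self-inactivating HIV-1 lentiviral transfer plasmid of about 14 kb built on a pLenti backbone, intended for delivering the PEmax prime editor into mammalian cells together with a green fluorescent reporter. It is propagated in E. coli through a high-copy ColE1/pUC-type origin with ampicillin selection (AmpR); the backbone also carries an f1 origin, an SV40 origin and poly(A) signal, and remnants of a lac/lacZα cloning region with flanking T7 and T3 promoters. No drug resistance marker for mammalian cells is present, so transduced cells are identified or sorted by EGFP fluorescence.

The viral genome is transcribed in packaging cells from an RSV promoter fused to a truncated 5' LTR. It includes the Ψ packaging signal with a partial gag sequence, the RRE for Rev-dependent nuclear export, the cPPT/CTS element that aids nuclear import, and a ΔU3 3' LTR that inactivates LTR promoter activity after integration. Within this frame, the CMV enhancer/promoter drives a single open reading frame. The automated annotation labels its two large segments as a "dCas9 fragment" and a Moloney murine leukemia virus "gag-pol fragment"; these are consistent with the Cas9 nickase and engineered MMLV reverse transcriptase domains that make up a prime editor. Per the insert name, a P2A self-cleaving peptide links the editor to EGFP, so both proteins are produced from one transcript, and a downstream WPRE enhances expression. The plasmid carries no pegRNA cassette, so guides must be supplied separately. The associated work used prime editor-based high-throughput screening in human cells, and the construct suits generating editor-expressing cells for that purpose.
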