Features (pLannotate 1.2.2; 29 found; start..end, strand, type, name):
      1..227     +  promoter       RSV promoter: Rous sarcoma virus enhancer/promoter
    228..408     +  LTR            5' LTR (truncated): truncated 5' long terminal repeat (LTR) from HIV-1
    455..580     +  misc_feature   HIV-1 Ψ: packaging signal of human immunodeficiency virus type 1
    564..927     +  CDS            HIV-1 gag (fragment): gag protein from human immunodeficiency virus 1; gag
   1073..1306    +  misc_feature   RRE: The Rev response element (RRE) of HIV-1 allows for Rev-dependent mRNA export from the nucleus to the cytoplasm.
   1683..1783    +  CDS            Rev (fragment): human immunodeficiency virus 1 (HIV-1) Rev protein; rev; enhances nuclear export of unspliced and incompletely spliced viral mRNAs
   1802..1918    +  misc_feature   cPPT/CTS: central polypurine tract and central termination sequence of HIV-1
   1936..2315    +  enhancer       CMV enhancer: human cytomegalovirus immediate early enhancer
   2316..2519    +  promoter       CMV promoter: human cytomegalovirus (CMV) immediate early promoter
   2561..2579    +  promoter       T7 promoter: promoter for bacteriophage T7 RNA polymerase
   2650..6751    +  CDS            dCas9 (fragment): catalytically dead mutant of the Cas9 endonuclease from the Streptococcus pyogenes Type II CRISPR/Cas system RNA-guided DNA-binding protein that lacks endonuclease activity due to the D10A mutation in the RuvC catalytic domain and the N863A mutation in the HNH catalytic domain
   6853..8883    +  CDS            gag-pol (fragment): POL_MLVMS - Experimental evidence at protein level: Swiss-Prot protein existence level 1. [Integrase]: Catalyzes viral DNA integration into the host chromosome, by performing a series of DNA cutting and joining reactions. This enzyme activity takes place after virion entry into a cell and reverse transcription of the RNA genome in dsDNA. The first step in the integration process is 3' processing. This step requires a complex comprising the viral genome, matrix protein and integrase. This complex is called the pre-integration complex (PIC). The integrase protein removes 2 nucleotides from each
   9052..9768    +  CDS            EGFP: EGFP is a basic (constitutively fluorescent) green fluorescent protein published in 1996, derived from Aequorea victoria. It is reported to be a rapidly-maturing weak dimer with moderate acid sensitivity.
   9820..10408   +  misc_feature   WPRE: woodchuck hepatitis virus posttranscriptional regulatory element
  10425..10493   +  CDS            nef (fragment): NEF_HV1Z2 - Experimental evidence at protein level: Swiss-Prot protein existence level 1. Extracellular Nef protein targets CD4(+) T-lymphocytes for apoptosis by interacting with CXCR4 surface receptors. From Human immunodeficiency virus type 1 group M subtype D (isolate Z2/CDC-Z34) (HIV-1).
  10495..10728   +  LTR            3' LTR (ΔU3): self-inactivating 3' long terminal repeat (LTR) from HIV-1
  10800..10921   +  polyA_signal   SV40 poly(A) signal: SV40 polyadenylation signal
  10961..11096   +  rep_origin     SV40 ori: SV40 origin of replication
  11117..11135   -  promoter       T7 promoter: promoter for bacteriophage T7 RNA polymerase
  11143..11298   +  CDS            lacZα (fragment): LacZα fragment of β-galactosidase; lacZ fragment
  11303..11731   +  rep_origin     f1 ori (sequence partly withheld): f1 bacteriophage origin of replication; arrow indicates direction of (+) strand synthesis
  11784..11888   +  promoter       AmpR promoter: bla
  11889..12749   +  CDS            AmpR: β-lactamase; bla; confers resistance to ampicillin, carbenicillin, and related antibiotics
  12920..13508   +  rep_origin     ori: high-copy-number ColE1/pMB1/pBR322/pUC origin of replication
  13691..13783   +  CDS            lacI (fragment): lac repressor; lacI; The lac repressor binds to the lac operator to inhibit transcription in E. coli. This inhibition can be relieved by adding lactose or isopropyl-β-D-thiogalactopyranoside (IPTG).
  13796..13817   +  protein_bind   CAP binding site: CAP binding activates transcription in the presence of cAMP. E. coli catabolite activator protein
  13832..13862   +  promoter       lac promoter: promoter for the E. coli lac operon
  13866..13888   +  protein_bind   lac operator (fragment): The lac repressor binds to the lac operator to inhibit transcription in E. coli. This inhibition can be relieved by adding lactose or isopropyl-β-D-thiogalactopyranoside (IPTG). lac repressor encoded by lacI
  13931..13949   +  promoter       T3 promoter: promoter for bacteriophage T3 RNA polymerase
>Addgene plasmid #240534 | pLenti-CMV-PEmax-P2A-EGFP | addgene full sequence | sequence record 481788 | Addgene NGS Result
TGTAGTCTTATGCAATACTCTTGTAGTCTTGCAACATGGTAACGATGAGTTAGCAACATGCCTTACAAGG
AGAGAAAAAGCACCGTGCATGCCGATTGGTGGAAGTAAGGTGGTACGATCGTGCCTTATTAGGAAGGCAA
CAGACGGGTCTGACATGGATTGGACGAACCACTGAATTGCCGCATTGCAGAGATATTGTATTTAAGTGCC
TAGCTCGATACATAAACGGGTCTCTCTGGTTAGACCAGATCTGAGCCTGGGAGCTCTCTGGCTAACTAGG
GAACCCACTGCTTAAGCCTCAATAAAGCTTGCCTTGAGTGCTTCAAGTAGTGTGTGCCCGTCTGTTGTGT
GACTCTGGTAACTAGAGATCCCTCAGACCCTTTTAGTCAGTGTGGAAAATCTCTAGCAGTGGCGCCCGAA
CAGGGACTTGAAAGCGAAAGGGAAACCAGAGGAGCTCTCTCGACGCAGGACTCGGCTTGCTGAAGCGCGC
ACGGCAAGAGGCGAGGGGCGGCGACTGGTGAGTACGCCAAAAATTTTGACTAGCGGAGGCTAGAAGGAGA
GAGATGGGTGCGAGAGCGTCAGTATTAAGCGGGGGAGAATTAGATCGCGATGGGAAAAAATTCGGTTAAG
GCCAGGGGGAAAGAAAAAATATAAATTAAAACATATAGTATGGGCAAGCAGGGAGCTAGAACGATTCGCA
GTTAATCCTGGCCTGTTAGAAACATCAGAAGGCTGTAGACAAATACTGGGACAGCTACAACCATCCCTTC
AGACAGGATCAGAAGAACTTAGATCATTATATAATACAGTAGCAACCCTCTATTGTGTGCATCAAAGGAT
AGAGATAAAAGACACCAAGGAAGCTTTAGACAAGATAGAGGAAGAGCAAAACAAAAGTAAGACCACCGCA
CAGCAAGCGGCCGCTGATCTTCAGACCTGGAGGAGGAGATATGAGGGACAATTGGAGAAGTGAATTATAT
AAATATAAAGTAGTAAAAATTGAACCATTAGGAGTAGCACCCACCAAGGCAAAGAGAAGAGTGGTGCAGA
GAGAAAAAAGAGCAGTGGGAATAGGAGCTTTGTTCCTTGGGTTCTTGGGAGCAGCAGGAAGCACTATGGG
CGCAGCGTCAATGACGCTGACGGTACAGGCCAGACAATTATTGTCTGGTATAGTGCAGCAGCAGAACAAT
TTGCTGAGGGCTATTGAGGCGCAACAGCATCTGTTGCAACTCACAGTCTGGGGCATCAAGCAGCTCCAGG
CAAGAATCCTGGCTGTGGAAAGATACCTAAAGGATCAACAGCTCCTGGGGATTTGGGGTTGCTCTGGAAA
ACTCATTTGCACCACTGCTGTGCCTTGGAATGCTAGTTGGAGTAATAAATCTCTGGAACAGATTTGGAAT
CACACGACCTGGATGGAGTGGGACAGAGAAATTAACAATTACACAAGCTTAATACACTCCTTAATTGAAG
AATCGCAAAACCAGCAAGAAAAGAATGAACAAGAATTATTGGAATTAGATAAATGGGCAAGTTTGTGGAA
TTGGTTTAACATAACAAATTGGCTGTGGTATATAAAATTATTCATAATGATAGTAGGAGGCTTGGTAGGT
TTAAGAATAGTTTTTGCTGTACTTTCTATAGTGAATAGAGTTAGGCAGGGATATTCACCATTATCGTTTC
AGACCCACCTCCCAACCCCGAGGGGACCCGACAGGCCCGAAGGAATAGAAGAAGAAGGTGGAGAGAGAGA
CAGAGACAGATCCATTCGATTAGTGAACGGATCTCGACGGTATCGGTTAACTTTTAAAAGAAAAGGGGGG
ATTGGGGGGTACAGTGCAGGGGAAAGAATAGTAGACATAATAGCAACAGACATACAAACTAAAGAATTAC
AAAAACAAATTACAAAATTCAAAATTTTATCGATGGCGACGCGTTGACATTGATTATTGACTAGTTATTA
ATAGTAATCAATTACGGGGTCATTAGTTCATAGCCCATATATGGAGTTCCGCGTTACATAACTTACGGTA
AATGGCCCGCCTGGCTGACCGCCCAACGACCCCCGCCCATTGACGTCAATAATGACGTATGTTCCCATAG
TAACGCCAATAGGGACTTTCCATTGACGTCAATGGGTGGAGTATTTACGGTAAACTGCCCACTTGGCAGT
ACATCAAGTGTATCATATGCCAAGTACGCCCCCTATTGACGTCAATGACGGTAAATGGCCCGCCTGGCAT
TATGCCCAGTACATGACCTTATGGGACTTTCCTACTTGGCAGTACATCTACGTATTAGTCATCGCTATTA
CCATGGTGATGCGGTTTTGGCAGTACATCAATGGGCGTGGATAGCGGTTTGACTCACGGGGATTTCCAAG
TCTCCACCCCATTGACGTCAATGGGAGTTTGTTTTGGCACCAAAATCAACGGGACTTTCCAAAATGTCGT
AACAACTCCGCCCCATTGACGCAAATGGGCGGTAGGCGTGTACGGTGGGAGGTCTATATAAGCAGAGCTG
GTTTAGTGAACCGTCAGATCCGCTAGAGATCCGCGGCCGCTAATACGACTCACTATAGGGAGAGCCGCCA
CCATGAAACGGACAGCCGACGGAAGCGAGTTCGAGTCACCAAAGAAGAAGCGGAAAGTCGACAAGAAGTA
CAGCATCGGCCTGGACATCGGCACCAACTCTGTGGGCTGGGCCGTGATCACCGACGAGTACAAGGTGCCC
AGCAAGAAATTCAAGGTGCTGGGCAACACCGACCGGCACAGCATCAAGAAGAACCTGATCGGAGCCCTGC
TGTTCGACAGCGGCGAAACAGCCGAGGCCACCCGGCTGAAGAGAACCGCCAGAAGAAGATACACCAGACG
GAAGAACCGGATCTGCTATCTGCAAGAGATCTTCAGCAACGAGATGGCCAAGGTGGACGACAGCTTCTTC
CACAGACTGGAAGAGTCCTTCCTGGTGGAAGAGGATAAGAAGCACGAGCGGCACCCCATCTTCGGCAACA
TCGTGGACGAGGTGGCCTACCACGAGAAGTACCCCACCATCTACCACCTGAGAAAGAAACTGGTGGACAG
CACCGACAAGGCCGACCTGCGGCTGATCTATCTGGCCCTGGCCCACATGATCAAGTTCCGGGGCCACTTC
CTGATCGAGGGCGACCTGAACCCCGACAACAGCGACGTGGACAAGCTGTTCATCCAGCTGGTGCAGACCT
ACAACCAGCTGTTCGAGGAAAACCCCATCAACGCCAGCGGCGTGGACGCCAAGGCCATCCTGTCTGCCAG
ACTGAGCAAGAGCAGAAAGCTGGAAAATCTGATCGCCCAGCTGCCCGGCGAGAAGAAGAATGGCCTGTTC
GGAAACCTGATTGCCCTGAGCCTGGGCCTGACCCCCAACTTCAAGAGCAACTTCGACCTGGCCGAGGATG
CCAAACTGCAGCTGAGCAAGGACACCTACGACGACGACCTGGACAACCTGCTGGCCCAGATCGGCGACCA
GTACGCCGACCTGTTTCTGGCCGCCAAGAACCTGTCCGACGCCATCCTGCTGAGCGACATCCTGAGAGTG
AACACCGAGATCACCAAGGCCCCCCTGAGCGCCTCTATGATCAAGAGATACGACGAGCACCACCAGGACC
TGACCCTGCTGAAAGCTCTCGTGCGGCAGCAGCTGCCTGAGAAGTACAAAGAGATTTTCTTCGACCAGAG
CAAGAACGGCTACGCCGGCTACATTGACGGCGGAGCCAGCCAGGAAGAGTTCTACAAGTTCATCAAGCCC
ATCCTGGAAAAGATGGACGGCACCGAGGAACTGCTCGTGAAGCTGAAGAGAGAGGACCTGCTGCGGAAGC
AGCGGACCTTCGACAACGGCAGCATCCCCCACCAGATCCACCTGGGAGAGCTGCACGCCATTCTGCGGCG
GCAGGAAGATTTTTACCCATTCCTGAAGGACAACCGGGAAAAGATCGAGAAGATCCTGACCTTCCGCATC
CCCTACTACGTGGGCCCTCTGGCCAGGGGAAACAGCAGATTCGCCTGGATGACCAGAAAGAGCGAGGAAA
CCATCACCCCCTGGAACTTCGAGGAAGTGGTGGACAAGGGCGCTTCCGCCCAGAGCTTCATCGAGCGGAT
GACCAACTTCGATAAGAACCTGCCCAACGAGAAGGTGCTGCCCAAGCACAGCCTGCTGTACGAGTACTTC
ACCGTGTATAACGAGCTGACCAAAGTGAAATACGTGACCGAGGGAATGAGAAAGCCCGCCTTCCTGAGCG
GCGAGCAGAAAAAGGCCATCGTGGACCTGCTGTTCAAGACCAACCGGAAAGTGACCGTGAAGCAGCTGAA
AGAGGACTACTTCAAGAAAATCGAGTGCTTCGACTCCGTGGAAATCTCCGGCGTGGAAGATCGGTTCAAC
GCCTCCCTGGGCACATACCACGATCTGCTGAAAATTATCAAGGACAAGGACTTCCTGGACAATGAGGAAA
ACGAGGACATTCTGGAAGATATCGTGCTGACCCTGACACTGTTTGAGGACAGAGAGATGATCGAGGAACG
GCTGAAAACCTATGCCCACCTGTTCGACGACAAAGTGATGAAGCAGCTGAAGCGGCGGAGATACACCGGC
TGGGGCAGGCTGAGCCGGAAGCTGATCAACGGCATCCGGGACAAGCAGTCCGGCAAGACAATCCTGGATT
TCCTGAAGTCCGACGGCTTCGCCAACAGAAACTTCATGCAGCTGATCCACGACGACAGCCTGACCTTTAA
AGAGGACATCCAGAAAGCCCAGGTGTCCGGCCAGGGCGATAGCCTGCACGAGCACATTGCCAATCTGGCC
GGCAGCCCCGCCATTAAGAAGGGCATCCTGCAGACAGTGAAGGTGGTGGACGAGCTCGTGAAAGTGATGG
GCCGGCACAAGCCCGAGAACATCGTGATCGAAATGGCCAGAGAGAACCAGACCACCCAGAAGGGACAGAA
GAACAGCCGCGAGAGAATGAAGCGGATCGAAGAGGGCATCAAAGAGCTGGGCAGCCAGATCCTGAAAGAA
CACCCCGTGGAAAACACCCAGCTGCAGAACGAGAAGCTGTACCTGTACTACCTGCAGAATGGGCGGGATA
TGTACGTGGACCAGGAACTGGACATCAACCGGCTGTCCGACTACGATGTGGACGCTATCGTGCCTCAGAG
CTTTCTGAAGGACGACTCCATCGACAACAAGGTGCTGACCAGAAGCGACAAGAACCGGGGCAAGAGCGAC
AACGTGCCCTCCGAAGAGGTCGTGAAGAAGATGAAGAACTACTGGCGGCAGCTGCTGAACGCCAAGCTGA
TTACCCAGAGAAAGTTCGACAATCTGACCAAGGCCGAGAGAGGCGGCCTGAGCGAACTGGATAAGGCCGG
CTTCATCAAGAGACAGCTGGTGGAAACCCGGCAGATCACAAAGCACGTGGCACAGATCCTGGACTCCCGG
ATGAACACTAAGTACGACGAGAATGACAAGCTGATCCGGGAAGTGAAAGTGATCACCCTGAAGTCCAAGC
TGGTGTCCGATTTCCGGAAGGATTTCCAGTTTTACAAAGTGCGCGAGATCAACAACTACCACCACGCCCA
CGACGCCTACCTGAACGCCGTCGTGGGAACCGCCCTGATCAAAAAGTACCCTAAGCTGGAAAGCGAGTTC
GTGTACGGCGACTACAAGGTGTACGACGTGCGGAAGATGATCGCCAAGAGCGAGCAGGAAATCGGCAAGG
CTACCGCCAAGTACTTCTTCTACAGCAACATCATGAACTTTTTCAAGACCGAGATTACCCTGGCCAACGG
CGAGATCCGGAAGCGGCCTCTGATCGAGACAAACGGCGAAACCGGGGAGATCGTGTGGGATAAGGGCCGG
GATTTTGCCACCGTGCGGAAAGTGCTGAGCATGCCCCAAGTGAATATCGTGAAAAAGACCGAGGTGCAGA
CAGGCGGCTTCAGCAAAGAGTCTATCCTGCCCAAGAGGAACAGCGATAAGCTGATCGCCAGAAAGAAGGA
CTGGGACCCTAAGAAGTACGGCGGCTTCGACAGCCCCACCGTGGCCTATTCTGTGCTGGTGGTGGCCAAA
GTGGAAAAGGGCAAGTCCAAGAAACTGAAGAGTGTGAAAGAGCTGCTGGGGATCACCATCATGGAAAGAA
GCAGCTTCGAGAAGAATCCCATCGACTTTCTGGAAGCCAAGGGCTACAAAGAAGTGAAAAAGGACCTGAT
CATCAAGCTGCCTAAGTACTCCCTGTTCGAGCTGGAAAACGGCCGGAAGAGAATGCTGGCCTCTGCCGGC
GAACTGCAGAAGGGAAACGAACTGGCCCTGCCCTCCAAATATGTGAACTTCCTGTACCTGGCCAGCCACT
ATGAGAAGCTGAAGGGCTCCCCCGAGGATAATGAGCAGAAACAGCTGTTTGTGGAACAGCACAAGCACTA
CCTGGACGAGATCATCGAGCAGATCAGCGAGTTCTCCAAGAGAGTGATCCTGGCCGACGCTAATCTGGAC
AAAGTGCTGTCCGCCTACAACAAGCACCGGGATAAGCCCATCAGAGAGCAGGCCGAGAATATCATCCACC
TGTTTACCCTGACCAATCTGGGAGCCCCTGCCGCCTTCAAGTACTTTGACACCACCATCGACCGGAAGAG
GTACACCAGCACCAAAGAGGTGCTGGACGCCACCCTGATCCACCAGAGCATCACCGGCCTGTACGAGACA
CGGATCGACCTGTCTCAGCTGGGAGGTGACTCCGGCGGAAGCTCTGGTGGCAGCAAGCGGACCGCCGACG
GCTCTGAATTCGAGAGCCCTAAGAAGAAAAGAAAGGTGAGCGGAGGCTCTAGCGGCGGAAGCACCCTGAA
CATTGAAGACGAGTATAGACTGCATGAAACAAGCAAGGAACCCGACGTGTCCCTGGGCTCCACCTGGCTG
TCCGACTTTCCCCAGGCCTGGGCCGAGACAGGAGGAATGGGCCTGGCCGTGCGGCAGGCACCCCTGATCA
TCCCTCTGAAGGCCACCTCTACACCCGTGAGCATCAAGCAGTACCCTATGTCTCAGGAGGCCAGACTGGG
CATCAAGCCTCACATCCAGAGGCTGCTGGACCAGGGCATCCTGGTGCCATGCCAGAGCCCCTGGAACACA
CCACTGCTGCCCGTGAAGAAGCCAGGCACCAATGACTATAGACCCGTGCAGGATCTGAGAGAGGTGAACA
AGAGGGTGGAGGATATCCACCCCACCGTGCCCAACCCTTACAATCTGCTGTCCGGCCTGCCCCCTTCTCA
CCAGTGGTATACAGTGCTGGACCTGAAGGATGCCTTCTTTTGTCTGAGACTGCACCCTACCAGCCAGCCA
CTGTTCGCCTTTGAGTGGAGGGACCCTGAGATGGGCATCTCTGGCCAGCTGACCTGGACACGCCTGCCTC
AGGGCTTCAAGAATAGCCCAACACTGTTTAACGAGGCCCTGCACCGCGACCTGGCAGATTTCCGGATCCA
GCACCCAGATCTGATCCTGCTGCAGTACGTGGACGATCTGCTGCTGGCCGCCACCAGCGAGCTGGATTGC
CAGCAGGGAACACGCGCCCTGCTGCAGACCCTGGGAAACCTGGGATATAGGGCATCCGCCAAGAAGGCCC
AGATCTGTCAGAAGCAGGTGAAGTACCTGGGCTATCTGCTGAAGGAGGGCCAGAGATGGCTGACAGAGGC
CAGGAAGGAGACAGTGATGGGCCAGCCAACACCCAAGACCCCAAGACAGCTGAGGGAGTTCCTGGGCAAA
GCAGGATTTTGCAGGCTGTTCATCCCAGGATTCGCAGAGATGGCAGCACCTCTGTACCCACTGACCAAGC
CGGGCACCCTGTTTAATTGGGGCCCTGACCAGCAGAAGGCCTATCAGGAGATCAAGCAGGCCCTGCTGAC
AGCACCAGCCCTGGGCCTGCCAGACCTGACCAAGCCTTTCGAGCTGTTTGTGGATGAGAAGCAGGGCTAC
GCCAAGGGCGTGCTGACCCAGAAGCTGGGACCATGGAGACGGCCCGTGGCCTATCTGTCCAAGAAGCTGG
ACCCAGTGGCAGCAGGATGGCCACCATGCCTGAGGATGGTGGCAGCAATCGCCGTGCTGACAAAGGATGC
CGGCAAGCTGACCATGGGACAGCCACTGGTCATCCTGGCACCACACGCAGTGGAGGCCCTGGTGAAGCAG
CCTCCAGATCGCTGGCTGTCTAACGCCCGGATGACACACTACCAGGCCCTGCTGCTGGACACCGATCGCG
TGCAGTTTGGCCCTGTGGTGGCCCTGAATCCAGCCACCCTGCTGCCTCTGCCAGAGGAGGGCCTGCAGCA
CAACTGTCTGGACATCCTGGCAGAGGCACACGGAACAAGGCCAGACCTGACCGATCAGCCCCTGCCTGAC
GCCGATCACACATGGTATACCGATGGAAGCTCCCTGCTGCAGGAGGGCCAGAGGAAGGCAGGAGCAGCAG
TGACCACAGAGACAGAAGTGATCTGGGCCAAGGCCCTGCCAGCAGGCACATCCGCCCAGCGGGCCGAGCT
GATCGCCCTGACCCAGGCCCTGAAGATGGCCGAGGGCAAGAAGCTGAACGTGTACACAGACTCCAGATAT
GCCTTCGCCACCGCACACATCCACGGAGAGATCTACAGGCGCCGGGGCTGGCTGACCTCTGAGGGCAAGG
AGATCAAGAACAAGGATGAGATCCTGGCCCTGCTGAAGGCCCTGTTTCTGCCCAAGCGGCTGAGCATCAT
CCACTGTCCTGGACACCAGAAGGGACACTCCGCCGAGGCAAGGGGCAATCGGATGGCCGACCAGGCCGCC
AGAAAGGCTGCTATTACTGAAACTCCCGACACTTCCACTCTGCTGATTGAAAACTCCTCCCCTTCTGGCG
GCTCAAAAAGAACCGCCGACGGCAGCGAATTCGAGTCTCCCAAGAAGAAGAGGAAAGTCGGCTCTGGCCC
TGCCGCTAAGAGAGTGAAGCTGGACGGATCCGGCGCTACTAACTTCAGCCTGCTGAAGCAGGCTGGAGAC
GTGGAGGAGAACCCTGGACCTATGGTGAGCAAGGGCGAGGAGCTGTTCACCGGGGTGGTGCCCATCCTGG
TCGAGCTGGACGGCGACGTAAACGGCCACAAGTTCAGCGTGTCCGGCGAGGGCGAGGGCGATGCCACCTA
CGGCAAGCTGACCCTGAAGTTCATCTGCACCACCGGCAAGCTGCCCGTGCCCTGGCCCACCCTCGTGACC
ACCCTGACCTATGGAGTGCAGTGCTTCAGCCGCTACCCCGACCACATGAAGCAGCACGACTTCTTCAAGT
CCGCCATGCCCGAAGGCTACGTCCAGGAGCGCACCATCTTCTTCAAGGACGACGGCAACTACAAGACCCG
CGCCGAGGTGAAGTTCGAGGGCGACACCCTGGTGAACCGCATCGAGCTGAAGGGCATCGACTTCAAGGAG
GACGGCAACATCCTGGGGCACAAGCTGGAGTACAACTACAACAGCCACAACGTCTATATCATGGCCGACA
AGCAGAAGAACGGCATCAAGGTGAACTTCAAGATCCGCCACAACATCGAGGACGGCAGCGTGCAGCTCGC
CGACCACTACCAGCAGAACACCCCCATCGGCGACGGCCCCGTGCTGCTGCCCGACAACCACTACCTGAGC
ACCCAGTCCGCCCTGAGCAAAGACCCCAACGAGAAGCGCGATCACATGGTCCTGCTGGAGTTCGTGACCG
CCGCCGGGATCACTCTCGGCATGGACGAGCTGTACAAGTCTGGTGGTTCTCCCAAGAAGAAGAGGAAAGT
CTAACCGGTGGGCGTCGACAATCAACCTCTGGATTACAAAATTTGTGAAAGATTGACTGGTATTCTTAAC
TATGTTGCTCCTTTTACGCTATGTGGATACGCTGCTTTAATGCCTTTGTATCATGCTATTGCTTCCCGTA
TGGCTTTCATTTTCTCCTCCTTGTATAAATCCTGGTTGCTGTCTCTTTATGAGGAGTTGTGGCCCGTTGT
CAGGCAACGTGGCGTGGTGTGCACTGTGTTTGCTGACGCAACCCCCACTGGTTGGGGCATTGCCACCACC
TGTCAGCTCCTTTCCGGGACTTTCGCTTTCCCCCTCCCTATTGCCACGGCGGAACTCATCGCCGCCTGCC
TTGCCCGCTGCTGGACAGGGGCTCGGCTGTTGGGCACTGACAATTCCGTGGTGTTGTCGGGGAAGCTGAC
GTCCTTTCCATGGCTGCTCGCCTGTGTTGCCACCTGGATTCTGCGCGGGACGTCCTTCTGCTACGTCCCT
TCGGCCCTCAATCCAGCGGACCTTCCTTCCCGCGGCCTGCTGCCGGCTCTGCGGCCTCTTCCGCGTCTTC
GCCTTCGCCCTCAGACGAGTCGGATCTCCCTTTGGGCCGCCTCCCCGCCTGGAATTCGAGCTCGGTACCT
TTAAGACCAATGACTTACAAGGCAGCTGTAGATCTTAGCCACTTTTTAAAAGAAAAGGGGGGACTGGAAG
GGCTAATTCACTCCCAACGAAGACAAGATCTGCTTTTTGCTTGTACTGGGTCTCTCTGGTTAGACCAGAT
CTGAGCCTGGGAGCTCTCTGGCTAACTAGGGAACCCACTGCTTAAGCCTCAATAAAGCTTGCCTTGAGTG
CTTCAAGTAGTGTGTGCCCGTCTGTTGTGTGACTCTGGTAACTAGAGATCCCTCAGACCCTTTTAGTCAG
TGTGGAAAATCTCTAGCAGTAGTAGTTCATGTCATCTTATTATTCAGTATTTATAACTTGCAAAGAAATG
AATATCAGAGAGTGAGAGGAACTTGTTTATTGCAGCTTATAATGGTTACAAATAAAGCAATAGCATCACA
AATTTCACAAATAAAGCATTTTTTTCACTGCATTCTAGTTGTGGTTTGTCCAAACTCATCAATGTATCTT
ATCATGTCTGGCTCTAGCTATCCCGCCCCTAACTCCGCCCATCCCGCCCCTAACTCCGCCCAGTTCCGCC
CATTCTCCGCCCCATGGCTGACTAATTTTTTTTATTTATGCAGAGGCCGAGGCCGCCTCGGCCTCTGAGC
TATTCCAGAAGTAGTGAGGAGGCTTTTTTGGAGGCCTAGGGACGTACCCAATTCGCCCTATAGTGAGTCG
TATTACGCGCGCTCACTGGCCGTCGTTTTACAACGTCGTGACTGGGAAAACCCTGGCGTTACCCAACTTA
ATCGCCTTGCAGCACATCCCCCTTTCGCCAGCTGGCGTAATAGCGAAGAGGCCCGCACCGATCGCCCTTC
CCAACAGTTGCGCAGCCTGAATGGCGAATGGG
[124 nt withheld, positions 11303-11426]
C
[91 nt withheld, positions 11428-11518]
A
[49 nt withheld, positions 11520-11568]
CCTTTGACGTTGGAGTCCACGTTCTTT
[37 nt withheld, positions 11596-11632]
ACCCTATCTCGGTCTATTCTTTTGATTTATAAGGGATTTTGCCGATTTCGGCCTATTGGTTAAAAAATGA
GCTGATTTAACAAAAATTTAACGCGAATTTTAACAAAATATTAACGCTTACAATTTAGGTGGCACTTTTC
GGGGAAATGTGCGCGGAACCCCTATTTGTTTATTTTTCTAAATACATTCAAATATGTATCCGCTCATGAG
ACAATAACCCTGATAAATGCTTCAATAATATTGAAAAAGGAAGAGTATGAGTATTCAACATTTCCGTGTC
GCCCTTATTCCCTTTTTTGCGGCATTTTGCCTTCCTGTTTTTGCTCACCCAGAAACGCTGGTGAAAGTAA
AAGATGCTGAAGATCAGTTGGGTGCACGAGTGGGTTACATCGAACTGGATCTCAACAGCGGTAAGATCCT
TGAGAGTTTTCGCCCCGAAGAACGTTTTCCAATGATGAGCACTTTTAAAGTTCTGCTATGTGGCGCGGTA
TTATCCCGTATTGACGCCGGGCAAGAGCAACTCGGTCGCCGCATACACTATTCTCAGAATGACTTGGTTG
AGTACTCACCAGTCACAGAAAAGCATCTTACGGATGGCATGACAGTAAGAGAATTATGCAGTGCTGCCAT
AACCATGAGTGATAACACTGCGGCCAACTTACTTCTGACAACGATCGGAGGACCGAAGGAGCTAACCGCT
TTTTTGCACAACATGGGGGATCATGTAACTCGCCTTGATCGTTGGGAACCGGAGCTGAATGAAGCCATAC
CAAACGACGAGCGTGACACCACGATGCCTGTAGCAATGGCAACAACGTTGCGCAAACTATTAACTGGCGA
ACTACTTACTCTAGCTTCCCGGCAACAATTAATAGACTGGATGGAGGCGGATAAAGTTGCAGGACCACTT
CTGCGCTCGGCCCTTCCGGCTGGCTGGTTTATTGCTGATAAATCTGGAGCCGGTGAGCGTGGGTCTCGCG
GTATCATTGCAGCACTGGGGCCAGATGGTAAGCCCTCCCGTATCGTAGTTATCTACACGACGGGGAGTCA
GGCAACTATGGATGAACGAAATAGACAGATCGCTGAGATAGGTGCCTCACTGATTAAGCATTGGTAACTG
TCAGACCAAGTTTACTCATATATACTTTAGATTGATTTAAAACTTCATTTTTAATTTAAAAGGATCTAGG
TGAAGATCCTTTTTGATAATCTCATGACCAAAATCCCTTAACGTGAGTTTTCGTTCCACTGAGCGTCAGA
CCCCGTAGAAAAGATCAAAGGATCTTCTTGAGATCCTTTTTTTCTGCGCGTAATCTGCTGCTTGCAAACA
AAAAAACCACCGCTACCAGCGGTGGTTTGTTTGCCGGATCAAGAGCTACCAACTCTTTTTCCGAAGGTAA
CTGGCTTCAGCAGAGCGCAGATACCAAATACTGTTCTTCTAGTGTAGCCGTAGTTAGGCCACCACTTCAA
GAACTCTGTAGCACCGCCTACATACCTCGCTCTGCTAATCCTGTTACCAGTGGCTGCTGCCAGTGGCGAT
AAGTCGTGTCTTACCGGGTTGGACTCAAGACGATAGTTACCGGATAAGGCGCAGCGGTCGGGCTGAACGG
GGGGTTCGTGCACACAGCCCAGCTTGGAGCGAACGACCTACACCGAACTGAGATACCTACAGCGTGAGCT
ATGAGAAAGCGCCACGCTTCCCGAAGGGAGAAAGGCGGACAGGTATCCGGTAAGCGGCAGGGTCGGAACA
GGAGAGCGCACGAGGGAGCTTCCAGGGGGAAACGCCTGGTATCTTTATAGTCCTGTCGGGTTTCGCCACC
TCTGACTTGAGCGTCGATTTTTGTGATGCTCGTCAGGGGGGCGGAGCCTATGGAAAAACGCCAGCAACGC
GGCCTTTTTACGGTTCCTGGCCTTTTGCTGGCCTTTTGCTCACATGTTCTTTCCTGCGTTATCCCCTGAT
TCTGTGGATAACCGTATTACCGCCTTTGAGTGAGCTGATACCGCTCGCCGCAGCCGAACGACCGAGCGCA
GCGAGTCAGTGAGCGAGGAAGCGGAAGAGCGCCCAATACGCAAACCGCCTCTCCCCGCGCGTTGGCCGAT
TCATTAATGCAGCTGGCACGACAGGTTTCCCGACTGGAAAGCGGGCAGTGAGCGCAACGCAATTAATGTG
AGTTAGCTCACTCATTAGGCACCCCAGGCTTTACACTTTATGCTTCCGGCTCGTATGTTGTGTGGAATTG
TGAGCGGATAACAATTTCACACAGGAAACAGCTATGACCATGATTACGCCAAGCGCGCAATTAACCCTCA
CTAAAGGGAACAAAAGCTGGAGCTGCAAGCTTAA
